Addgene plasmid #128976: pMM0288
Purpose: Reporter plasmid, pZF(3BSc)-yEVENUS
Depositing lab: Megan McClean. Depositing organization: University of Wisconsin, Madison. Publication: A yeast optogenetic toolkit (yOTK) for gene expression control in Saccharomyces cerevisiae. An-Adirekkun JM, Stewart CJ, Geller SH, Patel MT, Melendez J, Oakes BL, Noyes MB, McClean MN. Biotechnol Bioeng. 2019 Dec 2. doi: 10.1002/bit.27234. PubMed 31788779.
Backbone
  Vector backbone: pRS416/pMM8 URA3 CEN6 ARS4
  Vector type: Yeast Expression
Growth in bacteria
  Bacterial resistance: Ampicillin, 100 μg/mL
  Growth temperature: 37°C
  Growth strain: DH5alpha
  Copy number: High Copy
Gene/Insert
  Gene/Insert name: pZF(3BSc)-yEVENUS
  Species: S. cerevisiae (budding yeast)
  Cloning method: Restriction Enzyme; 5′ cloning site unknown (unknown if destroyed); 3′ cloning site unknown (unknown if destroyed)
Terms and licenses: Academic/Nonprofit Terms; Industry Terms: Not Available to Industry
How to cite: pMM0288 was a gift from Megan McClean (Addgene plasmid # 128976 ; http://n2t.net/addgene:128976 ; RRID:Addgene_128976)
