[The description below was written by a language model from this plasmid's Addgene catalogue record and pLannotate feature annotations shown in this document.]
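Description:
pMM0288 is a low-copy yeast centromeric reporter plasmid built on a pRS416-type backbone (listed as pRS416/pMM8) for use in Saccharomyces cerevisiae. It shuttles between hosts. In E. coli it replicates from a high-copy ColE1/pUC origin and is selected through the AmpR β-lactamase gene. In yeast the CEN6/ARS4 element gives stable, roughly single-copy maintenance, and URA3, under its own promoter, complements uracil auxotrophy and can be counterselected with 5-FOA. The usual pBluescript-derived remnants are also present: an f1 origin, a lacZα fragment, lac promoter/operator sequences, flanking T7 and T3 promoters, and a partial multiple cloning site.

The payload is the reporter cassette pZF(3BSc)-yEVENUS. The annotation places fragments of the GAL10 and GAL1 promoter region directly upstream of a yeast codon-optimised fluorescent protein ORF, which is followed by the ADH1 terminator. The automated annotation labels the ORF yeGFP, but the catalogue names it yEVenus, a closely related yellow variant, so this label probably reflects sequence similarity. The promoter name suggests a GAL1-derived promoter carrying three binding sites for a zinc-finger DNA-binding domain. These sites are not annotated in the feature table, and the record does not describe their arrangement or say whether the native Gal4 sites remain.

The plasmid was deposited as part of a yeast optogenetic toolkit for controlling gene expression. It serves as a fluorescent readout: a synthetic zinc-finger transcription factor, presumably light-responsive and supplied from a separate construct, would bind the promoter and drive Venus expression, so induction can be quantified by fluorescence.
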