Features (pLannotate 1.2.2; 22 found; start..end, strand, type, name):
     45..256     +  promoter       GAL10 promoter (fragment): S. cerevisiae GAL10; inducible promoter, regulated by Gal4
    300..690     +  promoter       GAL1 promoter (fragment): S. cerevisiae GAL1; inducible promoter, regulated by Gal4
    702..752     -  misc_feature   MCS (fragment): pBluescript multiple cloning site
    753..1469    +  CDS            yeGFP: yeast-enhanced green fluorescent protein codons optimized for translation in S. cerevisiae and C. albicans
   1493..1680    +  terminator     ADH1 terminator: S. cerevisiae ADH1; transcription terminator for the S. cerevisiae alcohol dehydrogenase 1 (ADH1) gene
   1728..1746    -  promoter       T3 promoter: promoter for bacteriophage T3 RNA polymerase
   1791..1807    -  protein_bind   lac operator: The lac repressor binds to the lac operator to inhibit transcription in E. coli. This inhibition can be relieved by adding lactose or isopropyl-β-D-thiogalactopyranoside (IPTG). lac repressor encoded by lacI
   1815..1845    -  promoter       lac promoter: promoter for the E. coli lac operon
   1860..1881    -  protein_bind   CAP binding site: CAP binding activates transcription in the presence of cAMP. E. coli catabolite activator protein
   1894..1986    -  CDS            lacI (fragment): lac repressor; lacI; The lac repressor binds to the lac operator to inhibit transcription in E. coli. This inhibition can be relieved by adding lactose or isopropyl-β-D-thiogalactopyranoside (IPTG).
   2169..2757    -  rep_origin     ori: high-copy-number ColE1/pMB1/pBR322/pUC origin of replication
   2928..3788    -  CDS            AmpR: β-lactamase; bla; confers resistance to ampicillin, carbenicillin, and related antibiotics
   3789..3893    -  promoter       AmpR promoter: bla
   3930..4433    +  misc_feature   CEN/ARS: S. cerevisiae CEN6 centromere fused to an autonomously replicating sequence
   4501..4536    +  CDS            rop (fragment): Rop protein, which maintains plasmids at low copy number; rop
   4638..4687    +  misc_feature   bom (fragment): basis of mobility region from pBR322
   4695..4910    +  promoter       URA3 promoter: S. cerevisiae URA3
   4911..5714    +  CDS            URA3: orotidine-5'-phosphate decarboxylase, required for uracil biosynthesis; S. cerevisiae URA3; yeast auxotrophic marker, counterselectable with 5-fluoroorotic acid (5-FOA)
   5793..5844    +  misc_feature   bom (fragment): basis of mobility region from pBR322
   5872..6300    -  rep_origin     f1 ori (sequence partly withheld): f1 bacteriophage origin of replication; arrow indicates direction of (+) strand synthesis
   6304..6459    -  CDS            lacZα (fragment): LacZα fragment of β-galactosidase; lacZ fragment
   6467..6485    +  promoter       T7 promoter: promoter for bacteriophage T7 RNA polymerase
>Addgene plasmid #128976 | pMM0288 | addgene full sequence | sequence record 259395 | Addgene NGS Result
GCGAATTGGGTACGTTGCTAGCTTCGTACCTTATATTGAATTTTCAAAAATTCTTACTTTTTTTTTGGAT
GGACGCAAAGAAGTTTAATAATCATATTACATGGCATTACCACCATATACATATCCATATACATATCCAT
ATCTAATCTTACTTATATGTTGTGGAAATGTAAAGAGCCCCATTATCTTAGCCTAAAAAAACCTTCTCTT
TGGAACTTTCAGTAATACGCTTAACTGCTCATTGCTATATTGAAGTGCGGCCGCGCGTGGGCGTGCGTGG
GCGTGCGTGGGCGTCTAGACCGTGCGTCCTCGTCTTCACCGGTCGCGTTCCTGAAACGCAGATGTGCCTC
GCGCCGCACTGCTCCGAACAATAAAGATTCTACAATACTAGCTTTTATGGTTATGAAGAGGAAAAATTGG
CAGTAACCTGGCCCCACAAACCTTCAAATTAACGAATCAAATTAACAACCATAGGATGATAATGCGATTA
GTTTTTTAGCCTTATTTCTGGGGTAATTAATCAGCGAAGCGATGATTTTTGATCTATTAACAGATATATA
AATGGAAAAGCTGCATAACCACTTTAACTAATACTTTCAACATTTTCAGTTTGTATTACTTCTTATTCAA
ATGTCATAAAAGTATCAACAAAAAATTGTTAATATACCTCTATACTTTAACGTCAAGGAGAAAAAACTAT
ACTCGAGGTCGACGGTATCGATAAGCTTGATATCGAATTCCTGCAGCCCGGGATGTCTAAAGGTGAAGAA
TTATTCACTGGTGTTGTCCCAATTTTGGTTGAATTAGATGGTGATGTTAATGGTCACAAATTTTCTGTCT
CCGGTGAAGGTGAAGGTGATGCTACTTACGGTAAATTGACCTTAAAATTGATTTGTACTACTGGTAAATT
GCCAGTTCCATGGCCAACCTTAGTCACTACTTTAGGTTATGGTTTGCAATGTTTTGCTAGATACCCAGAT
CATATGAAACAACATGACTTTTTCAAGTCTGCCATGCCAGAAGGTTATGTTCAAGAAAGAACTATTTTTT
TCAAAGATGACGGTAACTACAAGACCAGAGCTGAAGTCAAGTTTGAAGGTGATACCTTAGTTAATAGAAT
CGAATTAAAAGGTATTGATTTTAAAGAAGATGGTAACATTTTAGGTCACAAATTGGAATACAACTATAAC
TCTCACAATGTTTACATCACTGCTGACAAACAAAAGAATGGTATCAAAGCTAACTTCAAAATTAGACACA
ACATTGAAGATGGTGGTGTTCAATTAGCTGACCATTATCAACAAAATACTCCAATTGGTGATGGTCCAGT
CTTGTTACCAGACAACCATTACTTATCCTATCAATCTGCCTTATCCAAAGATCCAAACGAAAAGAGAGAC
CACATGGTCTTGTTAGAATTTGTTACTGCTGCTGGTATTACCCATGGTATTGATGAATTGTACAAATAAT
AGGGCGCGCCACTTCTAAATAAGCGAATTTCTTATGATTTATGATTTTTATTATTAAATAAGTTATAAAA
AAAATAAGTGTATACAAATTTTAAAGTGACTCTTAGGTTTTAAAACGAAAATTCTTATTCTTGAGTAACT
CTTTCCTGTAGGTCAGGTTGCTTTCTCAGGTATAGTATGAGGTCGCTCTTATTGACCACACCTCTACCGG
CAGATCCGCTAGGGATAACAGGGTAATATGAGCTCCAGCTTTTGTTCCCTTTAGTGAGGGTTAATTGCGC
GCTTGGCGTAATCATGGTCATAGCTGTTTCCTGTGTGAAATTGTTATCCGCTCACAATTCCACACAACAT
ACGAGCCGGAAGCATAAAGTGTAAAGCCTGGGGTGCCTAATGAGTGAGCTAACTCACATTAATTGCGTTG
CGCTCACTGCCCGCTTTCCAGTCGGGAAACCTGTCGTGCCAGCTGCATTAATGAATCGGCCAACGCGCGG
GGAGAGGCGGTTTGCGTATTGGGCGCTCTTCCGCTTCCTCGCTCACTGACTCGCTGCGCTCGGTCGTTCG
GCTGCGGCGAGCGGTATCAGCTCACTCAAAGGCGGTAATACGGTTATCCACAGAATCAGGGGATAACGCA
GGAAAGAACATGTGAGCAAAAGGCCAGCAAAAGGCCAGGAACCGTAAAAAGGCCGCGTTGCTGGCGTTTT
TCCATAGGCTCCGCCCCCCTGACGAGCATCACAAAAATCGACGCTCAAGTCAGAGGTGGCGAAACCCGAC
AGGACTATAAAGATACCAGGCGTTTCCCCCTGGAAGCTCCCTCGTGCGCTCTCCTGTTCCGACCCTGCCG
CTTACCGGATACCTGTCCGCCTTTCTCCCTTCGGGAAGCGTGGCGCTTTCTCATAGCTCACGCTGTAGGT
ATCTCAGTTCGGTGTAGGTCGTTCGCTCCAAGCTGGGCTGTGTGCACGAACCCCCCGTTCAGCCCGACCG
CTGCGCCTTATCCGGTAACTATCGTCTTGAGTCCAACCCGGTAAGACACGACTTATCGCCACTGGCAGCA
GCCACTGGTAACAGGATTAGCAGAGCGAGGTATGTAGGCGGTGCTACAGAGTTCTTGAAGTGGTGGCCTA
ACTACGGCTACACTAGAAGAACAGTATTTGGTATCTGCGCTCTGCTGAAGCCAGTTACCTTCGGAAAAAG
AGTTGGTAGCTCTTGATCCGGCAAACAAACCACCGCTGGTAGCGGTGGTTTTTTTGTTTGCAAGCAGCAG
ATTACGCGCAGAAAAAAAGGATCTCAAGAAGATCCTTTGATCTTTTCTACGGGGTCTGACGCTCAGTGGA
ACGAAAACTCACGTTAAGGGATTTTGGTCATGAGATTATCAAAAAGGATCTTCACCTAGATCCTTTTAAA
TTAAAAATGAAGTTTTAAATCAATCTAAAGTATATATGAGTAAACTTGGTCTGACAGTTACCAATGCTTA
ATCAGTGAGGCACCTATCTCAGCGATCTGTCTATTTCGTTCATCCATAGTTGCCTGACTCCCCGTCGTGT
AGATAACTACGATACGGGAGGGCTTACCATCTGGCCCCAGTGCTGCAATGATACCGCGAGACCCACGCTC
ACCGGCTCCAGATTTATCAGCAATAAACCAGCCAGCCGGAAGGGCCGAGCGCAGAAGTGGTCCTGCAACT
TTATCCGCCTCCATCCAGTCTATTAATTGTTGCCGGGAAGCTAGAGTAAGTAGTTCGCCAGTTAATAGTT
TGCGCAACGTTGTTGCCATTGCTACAGGCATCGTGGTGTCACGCTCGTCGTTTGGTATGGCTTCATTCAG
CTCCGGTTCCCAACGATCAAGGCGAGTTACATGATCCCCCATGTTGTGCAAAAAAGCGGTTAGCTCCTTC
GGTCCTCCGATCGTTGTCAGAAGTAAGTTGGCCGCAGTGTTATCACTCATGGTTATGGCAGCACTGCATA
ATTCTCTTACTGTCATGCCATCCGTAAGATGCTTTTCTGTGACTGGTGAGTACTCAACCAAGTCATTCTG
AGAATAGTGTATGCGGCGACCGAGTTGCTCTTGCCCGGCGTCAATACGGGATAATACCGCGCCACATAGC
AGAACTTTAAAAGTGCTCATCATTGGAAAACGTTCTTCGGGGCGAAAACTCTCAAGGATCTTACCGCTGT
TGAGATCCAGTTCGATGTAACCCACTCGTGCACCCAACTGATCTTCAGCATCTTTTACTTTCACCAGCGT
TTCTGGGTGAGCAAAAACAGGAAGGCAAAATGCCGCAAAAAAGGGAATAAGGGCGACACGGAAATGTTGA
ATACTCATACTCTTCCTTTTTCAATATTATTGAAGCATTTATCAGGGTTATTGTCTCATGAGCGGATACA
TATTTGAATGTATTTAGAAAAATAAACAAATAGGGGTTCCGCGCACATTTCCCCGAAAAGTGCCACCTGG
GTCCTTTTCATCACGTGCTATAAAAATAATTATAATTTAAATTTTTTAATATAAATATATAAATTAAAAA
TAGAAAGTAAAAAAAGAAATTAAAGAAAAAATAGTTTTTGTTTTCCGAAGATGTAAAAGACTCTAGGGGG
ATCGCCAACAAATACTACCTTTTATCTTGCTCTTCCTGCTCTCAGGTATTAATGCCGAATTGTTTCATCT
TGTCTGTGTAGAAGACCACACACGAAAATCCTGTGATTTTACATTTTACTTATCGTTAATCGAATGTATA
TCTATTTAATCTGCTTTTCTTGTCTAATAAATATATATGTAAAGTACGCTTTTTGTTGAAATTTTTTAAA
CCTTTGTTTATTTTTTTTTCTTCATTCCGTAACTCTTCTACCTTCTTTATTTACTTTCTAAAATCCAAAT
ACAAAACATAAAAATAAATAAACACAGAGTAAATTCCCAAATTATTCCATCATTAAAAGATACGAGGCGC
GTGTAAGTTACAGGCAAGCGATCCGTCTAAGAAACCATTATTATCATGACATTAACCTATAAAAATAGGC
GTATCACGAGGCCCTTTCGTCTCGCGCGTTTCGGTGATGACGGTGAAAACCTCTGACACATGCAGCTCCC
GGAGACGGTCACAGCTTGTCTGTAAGCGGATGCCGGGAGCAGACAAGCCCGTCAGGGCGCGTCAGCGGGT
GTTGGCGGGTGTCGGGGCTGGCTTAACTATGCGGCATCAGAGCAGATTGTACTGAGAGTGCACCATACCA
CCTTTTCAATTCATCATTTTTTTTTTATTCTTTTTTTTGATTTCGGTTTCCTTGAAATTTTTTTGATTCG
GTAATCTCCGAACAGAAGGAAGAACGAAGGAAGGAGCACAGACTTAGATTGGTATATATACGCATATGTA
GTGTTGAAGAAACATGAAATTGCCCAGTATTCTTAACCCAACTGCACAGAACAAAAACCTGCAGGAAACG
AAGATAAATCATGTCGAAAGCTACATATAAGGAACGTGCTGCTACTCATCCTAGTCCTGTTGCTGCCAAG
CTATTTAATATCATGCACGAAAAGCAAACAAACTTGTGTGCTTCATTGGATGTTCGTACCACCAAGGAAT
TACTGGAGTTAGTTGAAGCATTAGGTCCCAAAATTTGTTTACTAAAAACACATGTGGATATCTTGACTGA
TTTTTCCATGGAGGGCACAGTTAAGCCGCTAAAGGCATTATCCGCCAAGTACAATTTTTTACTCTTCGAA
GACAGAAAATTTGCTGACATTGGTAATACAGTCAAATTGCAGTACTCTGCGGGTGTATACAGAATAGCAG
AATGGGCAGACATTACGAATGCACACGGTGTGGTGGGCCCAGGTATTGTTAGCGGTTTGAAGCAGGCGGC
AGAAGAAGTAACAAAGGAACCTAGAGGCCTTTTGATGTTAGCAGAATTGTCATGCAAGGGCTCCCTATCT
ACTGGAGAATATACTAAGGGTACTGTTGACATTGCGAAGAGCGACAAAGATTTTGTTATCGGCTTTATTG
CTCAAAGAGACATGGGTGGAAGAGATGAAGGTTACGATTGGTTGATTATGACACCCGGTGTGGGTTTAGA
TGACAAGGGAGACGCATTGGGTCAACAGTATAGAACCGTGGATGATGTGGTCTCTACAGGATCTGACATT
ATTATTGTTGGAAGAGGACTATTTGCAAAGGGAAGGGATGCTAAGGTAGAGGGTGAACGTTACAGAAAAG
CAGGCTGGGAAGCATATTTGAGAAGATGCGGCCAGCAAAACTAAAAAACTGTATTATAAGTAAATGCATG
TATACTAAACTCACAAATTAGAGCTTCAATTTAATTATATCAGTTATTACCCTATGCGGTGTGAAATACC
GCACAGATGCGTAAGGAGAAAATACCGCATCAGGAAATTGTAAGCGTTAATATTTTGTTAAAATTCGCGT
TAAATTTTTGTTAAATCAGCTCATTTTTTAACCAATAGGCCGAAATCGGCAAAATCCCTTATAAATCAAA
AGAATAGACCGAGATAGGGT
[37 nt withheld, positions 5971-6007]
AAAGAACGTGGACTCCAACGTCAAAGG
[49 nt withheld, positions 6035-6083]
T
[91 nt withheld, positions 6085-6175]
G
[124 nt withheld, positions 6177-6300]
CCATTCGCCATTCAGGCTGCGCAACTGTTGGGAAGGGCGATCGGTGCGGGCCTCTTCGCTATTACGCCAG
CTGGCGAAAGGGGGATGTGCTGCAAGGCGATTAAGTTGGGTAACGCCAGGGTTTTCCCAGTCACGACGTT
GTAAAACGACGGCCAGTGAGCGCGCGTAATACGACTCACTATAGG
