>Addgene plasmid #128976 | pMM0288 | depositor partial sequence | sequence record 247321 | pMM0288 sequence 6497 bps
TCGCGCGTTTCGGTGATGACGGTGAAAACCTCTGACACATGCAGCTCCCGGAGACGGTCACAGCTTGTCT
GTAAGCGGATGCCGGGAGCAGACAAGCCCGTCAGGGCGCGTCAGCGGGTGTTGGCGGGTGTCGGGGCTGG
CTTAACTATGCGGCATCAGAGCAGATTGTACTGAGAGTGCACCATACCACAGCTTTTCAATTCAATTCAT
CATTTTTTTTTTATTCTTTTTTTTGATTTCGGTTTCTTTGAAATTTTTTTGATTCGGTAATCTCCGAACA
GAAGGAAGAACGAAGGAAGGAGCACAGACTTAGATTGGTATATATACGCATATGTAGTGTTGAAGAAACA
TGAAATTGCCCAGTATTCTTAACCCAACTGCACAGAACAAAAACCTGCAGGAAACGAAGATAAATCATGT
CGAAAGCTACATATAAGGAACGTGCTGCTACTCATCCTAGTCCTGTTGCTGCCAAGCTATTTAATATCAT
GCACGAAAAGCAAACAAACTTGTGTGCTTCATTGGATGTTCGTACCACCAAGGAATTACTGGAGTTAGTT
GAAGCATTAGGTCCCAAAATTTGTTTACTAAAAACACATGTGGATATCTTGACTGATTTTTCCATGGAGG
GCACAGTTAAGCCGCTAAAGGCATTATCCGCCAAGTACAATTTTTTACTCTTCGAAGACAGAAAATTTGC
TGACATTGGTAATACAGTCAAATTGCAGTACTCTGCGGGTGTATACAGAATAGCAGAATGGGCAGACATT
ACGAATGCACACGGTGTGGTGGGCCCAGGTATTGTTAGCGGTTTGAAGCAGGCGGCAGAAGAAGTAACAA
AGGAACCTAGAGGCCTTTTGATGTTAGCAGAATTGTCATGCAAGGGCTCCCTATCTACTGGAGAATATAC
TAAGGGTACTGTTGACATTGCGAAGAGCGACAAAGATTTTGTTATCGGCTTTATTGCTCAAAGAGACATG
GGTGGAAGAGATGAAGGTTACGATTGGTTGATTATGACACCCGGTGTGGGTTTAGATGACAAGGGAGACG
CATTGGGTCAACAGTATAGAACCGTGGATGATGTGGTCTCTACAGGATCTGACATTATTATTGTTGGAAG
AGGACTATTTGCAAAGGGAAGGGATGCTAAGGTAGAGGGTGAACGTTACAGAAAAGCAGGCTGGGAAGCA
TATTTGAGAAGATGCGGCCAGCAAAACTAAAAAACTGTATTATAAGTAAATGCATGTATACTAAACTCAC
AAATTAGAGCTTCAATTTAATTATATCAGTTATTACCCTATGCGGTGTGAAATACCGCACAGATGCGTAA
GGAGAAAATACCGCATCAGGAAATTGTAAACGTTAATATTTTGTTAAAATTCGCGTTAAATTTTTGTTAA
ATCAGCTCATTTTTTAACCAATAGGCCGAAATCGGCAAAATCCCTTATAAATCAAAAGAATAGACCGAGA
TAGGGT
[37 nt withheld, positions 1477-1513]
AAAGAACGTGGACTCCAACGTCAAAGG
[49 nt withheld, positions 1541-1589]
T
[91 nt withheld, positions 1591-1681]
G
[124 nt withheld, positions 1683-1806]
CGCGCCATTCGCCATTCAGGCTGCGCAACTGTTGGGAAGGGCGATCGGTGCGGGCCTCTTCGCTATTACG
CCAGCTGGCGAAAGGGGGATGTGCTGCAAGGCGATTAAGTTGGGTAACGCCAGGGTTTTCCCAGTCACGA
CGTTGTAAAACGACGGCCAGTGAGCGCGCGTAATACGACTCACTATAGGGCGAATTGGGTACGTTGCTAG
CTTCGTACCTTATATTGAATTTTCAAAAATTCTTACTTTTTTTTTGGATGGACGCAAAGAAGTTTAATAA
TCATATTACATGGCATTACCACCATATACATATCCATATACATATCCATATCTAATCTTACTTATATGTT
GTGGAAATGTAAAGAGCCCCATTATCTTAGCCTAAAAAAACCTTCTCTTTGGAACTTTCAGTAATACGCT
TAACTGCTCATTGCTATATTGAAGTGCGGCCGCGCGTGGGCGTGCGTGGGCGTGCGTGGGCGTCTAGACC
GTGCGTCCTCGTCTTCACCGGTCGCGTTCCTGAAACGCAGATGTGCCTCGCGCCGCACTGCTCCGAACAA
TAAAGATTCTACAATACTAGCTTTTATGGTTATGAAGAGGAAAAATTGGCAGTAACCTGGCCCCACAAAC
CTTCAAATTAACGAATCAAATTAACAACCATAGGATGATAATGCGATTAGTTTTTTAGCCTTATTTCTGG
GGTAATTAATCAGCGAAGCGATGATTTTTGATCTATTAACAGATATATAAATGGAAAAGCTGCATAACCA
CTTTAACTAATACTTTCAACATTTTCAGTTTGTATTACTTCTTATTCAAATGTCATAAAAGTATCAACAA
AAAATTGTTAATATACCTCTATACTTTAACGTCAAGGAGAAAAAACTATACTCGAGGTCGACGGTATCGA
TAAGCTTGATATCGAATTCCTGCAGCCCGGGATGTCTAAAGGTGAAGAATTATTCACTGGTGTTGTCCCA
ATTTTGGTTGAATTAGATGGTGATGTTAATGGTCACAAATTTTCTGTCTCCGGTGAAGGTGAAGGTGATG
CTACTTACGGTAAATTGACCTTAAAATTGATTTGTACTACTGGTAAATTGCCAGTTCCATGGCCAACCTT
AGTCACTACTTTAGGTTATGGTTTGCAATGTTTTGCTAGATACCCAGATCATATGAAACAACATGACTTT
TTCAAGTCTGCCATGCCAGAAGGTTATGTTCAAGAAAGAACTATTTTTTTCAAAGATGACGGTAACTACA
AGACCAGAGCTGAAGTCAAGTTTGAAGGTGATACCTTAGTTAATAGAATCGAATTAAAAGGTATTGATTT
TAAAGAAGATGGTAACATTTTAGGTCACAAATTGGAATACAACTATAACTCTCACAATGTTTACATCACT
GCTGACAAACAAAAGAATGGTATCAAAGCTAACTTCAAAATTAGACACAACATTGAAGATGGTGGTGTTC
AATTAGCTGACCATTATCAACAAAATACTCCAATTGGTGATGGTCCAGTCTTGTTACCAGACAACCATTA
CTTATCCTATCAATCTGCCTTATCCAAAGATCCAAACGAAAAGAGAGACCACATGGTCTTGTTAGAATTT
GTTACTGCTGCTGGTATTACCCATGGTATTGATGAATTGTACAAATAATAGGGCGCGCCACTTCTAAATA
AGCGAATTTCTTATGATTTATGATTTTTATTATTAAATAAGTTATAAAAAAAATAAGTGTATACAAATTT
TAAAGTGACTCTTAGGTTTTAAAACGAAAATTCTTATTCTTGAGTAACTCTTTCCTGTAGGTCAGGTTGC
TTTCTCAGGTATAGTATGAGGTCGCTCTTATTGACCACACCTCTACCGGCAGATCCGCTAGGGATAACAG
GGTAATATGAGCTCCAGCTTTTGTTCCCTTTAGTGAGGGTTAATTGCGCGCTTGGCGTAATCATGGTCAT
AGCTGTTTCCTGTGTGAAATTGTTATCCGCTCACAATTCCACACAACATAGGAGCCGGAAGCATAAAGTG
TAAAGCCTGGGGTGCCTAATGAGTGAGGTAACTCACATTAATTGCGTTGCGCTCACTGCCCGCTTTCCAG
TCGGGAAACCTGTCGTGCCAGCTGCATTAATGAATCGGCCAACGCGCGGGGAGAGGCGGTTTGCGTATTG
GGCGCTCTTCCGCTTCCTCGCTCACTGACTCGCTGCGCTCGGTCGTTCGGCTGCGGCGAGCGGTATCAGC
TCACTCAAAGGCGGTAATACGGTTATCCACAGAATCAGGGGATAACGCAGGAAAGAACATGTGAGCAAAA
GGCCAGCAAAAGGCCAGGAACCGTAAAAAGGCCGCGTTGCTGGCGTTTTTCCATAGGCTCCGCCCCCCTG
ACGAGCATCACAAAAATCGACGCTCAAGTCAGAGGTGGCGAAACCCGACAGGACTATAAAGATACCAGGC
GTTTCCCCCTGGAAGCTCCCTCGTGCGCTCTCCTGTTCCGACCCTGCCGCTTACCGGATACCTGTCCGCC
TTTCTCCCTTCGGGAAGCGTGGCGCTTTCTCATAGCTCACGCTGTAGGTATCTCAGTTCGGTGTAGGTCG
TTCGCTCCAAGCTGGGCTGTGTGCACGAACCCCCCGTTCAGCCCGACCGCTGCGCCTTATCCGGTAACTA
TCGTCTTGAGTCCAACCCGGTAAGACACGACTTATCGCCACTGGCAGCAGCCACTGGTAACAGGATTAGC
AGAGCGAGGTATGTAGGCGGTGCTACAGAGTTCTTGAAGTGGTGGCCTAACTACGGCTACACTAGAAGGA
CAGTATTTGGTATCTGCGCTCTGCTGAAGCCAGTTACCTTCGGAAAAAGAGTTGGTAGCTCTTGATCCGG
CAAACAAACCACCGCTGGTAGCGGTGGTTTTTTTGTTTGCAAGCAGCAGATTACGCGCAGAAAAAAAGGA
TCTCAAGAAGATCCTTTGATCTTTTCTACGGGGTCTGACGCTCAGTGGAACGAAAACTCACGTTAAGGGA
TTTTGGTCATGAGATTATCAAAAAGGATCTTCACCTAGATCCTTTTAAATTAAAAATGAAGTTTTAAATC
AATCTAAAGTATATATGAGTAAACTTGGTCTGACAGTTACCAATGCTTAATCAGTGAGGCACCTATCTCA
GCGATCTGTCTATTTCGTTCATCCATAGTTGCCTGACTCCCCGTCGTGTAGATAACTACGATACGGGAGG
GCTTACCATCTGGCCCCAGTGCTGCAATGATACCGCGAGACCCACGCTCACCGGCTCCAGATTTATCAGC
AATAAACCAGCCAGCCGGAAGGGCCGAGCGCAGAAGTGGTCCTGCAACTTTATCCGCCTCCATCCAGTCT
ATTAATTGTTGCCGGGAAGCTAGAGTAAGTAGTTCGCCAGTTAATAGTTTGCGCAACGTTGTTGCCATTG
CTACAGGCATCGTGGTGTCACGCTCGTCGTTTGGTATGGCTTCATTCAGCTCCGGTTCCCAACGATCAAG
GCGAGTTACATGATCCCCCATGTTGTGCAAAAAAGCGGTTAGCTCCTTCGGTCCTCCGATCGTTGTCAGA
AGTAAGTTGGCCGCAGTGTTATCACTCATGGTTATGGCAGCACTGCATAATTCTCTTACTGTCATGCCAT
CCGTAAGATGCTTTTCTGTGACTGGTGAGTACTCAACCAAGTCATTCTGAGAATAGTGTATGCGGCGACC
GAGTTGCTCTTGCCCGGCGTCAATACGGGATAATACCGCGCCACATAGCAGAACTTTAAAAGTGCTCATC
ATTGGAAAACGTTCTTCGGGGCGAAAACTCTCAAGGATCTTACCGCTGTTGAGATCCAGTTCGATGTAAC
CCACTCGTGCACCCAACTGATCTTCAGCATCTTTTACTTTCACCAGCGTTTCTGGGTGAGCAAAAACAGG
AAGGCAAAATGCCGCAAAAAAGGGAATAAGGGCGACACGGAAATGTTGAATACTCATACTCTTCCTTTTT
CAATATTATTGAAGCATTTATCAGGGTTATTGTCTCATGAGCGGATACATATTTGAATGTATTTAGAAAA
ATAAACAAATAGGGGTTCCGCGCACATTTCCCCGAAAAGTGCCACCTGGGTCCTTTTCATCACGTGCTAT
AAAAATAATTATAATTTAAATTTTTTAATATAAATATATAAATTAAAAATAGAAAGTAAAAAAAGAAATT
AAAGAAAAAATAGTTTTTGTTTTCCGAAGATGTAAAAGACTCTAGGGGGATCGCCAACAAATACTACCTT
TTATCTTGCTCTTCCTGCTCTCAGGTATTAATGCCGAATTGTTTCATCTTGTCTGTGTAGAAGACCACAC
ACGAAAATCCTGTGATTTTACATTTTACTTATCGTTAATCGAATGTATATCTATTTAATCTGCTTTTCTT
GTCTAATAAATATATATGTAAAGTACGCTTTTTGTTGAAATTTTTTAAACCTTTGTTTATTTTTTTTTCT
TCATTCCGTAACTCTTCTACCTTCTTTATTTACTTTCTAAAATCCAAATACAAAACATAAAAATAAATAA
ACACAGAGTAAATTCCCAAATTATTCCATCATTAAAAGATACGAGGCGCGTGTAAGTTACAGGCAAGCGA
TCCGTCCTAAGAAACCATTATTATCATGACATTAACCTATAAAAATAGGCGTATCACGAGGCCCTTTCGT
C
